>Addgene plasmid #244748 | CL20_mEGFP_FOidr_196 | addgene full sequence | sequence record 490787 | Addgene NGS Result
AAAAAAAATCTAACCTCAAGTCAAGGCTTTTCTATGGAATAAGGAATGGACAGCAGGGGGCTGTTTCATA
TACTGATGACCTCTTTATAGCCAACCTTTGTTCATGGCAGCCAGCATATGGGCATATGTTGCCAAACTCT
AAACCAAATACTCATTCTGATGTTTTAAATGATTTGCCCTCCCATATGTCCTTCCGAGTGAGAGACACAA
AAAATTCCAACACACTATTGCAATGAAAATAAATTTCCTTTATTAGCCAGAAGTCAGATGCTCAAGGGGC
TTCATGATGTCCCCATAATTTTTGGCAGAGGGAAAAAGATCTGCTAGCTCGAGCAGCTGAAGCTTTATTG
AGGCTTAAGCAGTGGGTTCCCTAGTTAGCCAGAGAGCTCCCAGGCTCAGATCTGGTCTAACCAGAGAGAC
CCAGTACAGGCAAAAAGCAGATCTTGTCTTCTTTGGGAGTGAATTAGCCCTTCCAGTCCCCCCTTTTCTT
TTAAAAAGTGGCTAAGATCTACAGCTGCCTTGTAAGTCATTGGTCTTAAAGGTACCGTAATCTTATCTAG
AACCGGTTCAACCCTTTTCAAACATGCATCCCTCGGTACGGCTCGGGTGGGCTAAAAAGCCCTCTTGACG
CATATAAATACTATGGCACGACGGGACTTCACTATCATAGGCAAAATCGCGAGGCTCCTGCTTAATCATT
AACGGTGGAGGAAAGGACTGACTTGCCGCTGATCCGACCATTGTATTATGTTCATACACAGGATCATGGT
ACTCTTGTTTAAATCCCTGTGGGGGGAACGGGATGTTAGGTTCACTCATTTGGCGTTGGTACATCGGACG
TCCCTCGCGCGGCATAGTGGGCAGCGGTGGGAATGAATTACATGGCTCTGACAACTGACGACGAAAGCGA
TGATCCATCGGATATGACGAGTCAGGAATACTTTGGGATGGTGGCAGATGGGCTGGAAAAGCGCGATCGG
GCTTTGGTGTGTGGGTGCTGTTAGGACTGGCGTGGTGCAGTGGTGATACTGGCGTGCTGGAGGGGGTAGG
TGGGTTAGACGGGCGCATGCCTACTTGCGGTTTTTGATCATAAGCGCTGACGTTATACAGGCATTTCTCC
CCATAACTGAATTTGAACGGTTGTTCCTGGCTGCATGCCGAAGAGATCTCAGAACAGGGAGAATGGGGCT
CCTTCTTAATTTTCAACGGTAATCCGTGGAAAGCTACAGCAGCCCCACGCTCCTCGCATCCTGATTCTCC
ACCTGGGGGGGCAGGGGGCATCCGGGAAGCGGCCGCACTTCCCCCGGAGCCTCCGCTTCCGCCCTTGTAC
AGCTCGTCCATGCCGAGAGTGATCCCGGCGGCGGTCACGAACTCCAGCAGGACCATGTGATCGCGCTTCT
CGTTGGGGTCTTTGCTCAGCTTGGACTGGGTGCTCAGGTAGTGGTTGTCGGGCAGCAGCACGGGGCCGTC
GCCGATGGGGGTGTTCTGCTGGTAGTGGTCGGCGAGCTGCACGCTGCCGTCCTCGATGTTGTGGCGGATC
TTGAAGTTCACCTTGATGCCGTTCTTCTGCTTGTCGGCCATGATATAGACGTTGTGGCTGTTGTAGTTGT
ACTCCAGCTTGTGCCCCAGGATGTTGCCGTCCTCCTTGAAGTCGATGCCCTTCAGCTCGATGCGGTTCAC
CAGGGTGTCGCCCTCGAACTTCACCTCGGCGCGGGTCTTGTAGTTGCCGTCGTCCTTGAAGAAGATGGTG
CGCTCCTGGACGTAGCCTTCGGGCATGGCGGACTTGAAGAAGTCGTGCTGCTTCATGTGGTCGGGGTAGC
GGCTGAAGCACTGCACGCCGTAGGTCAGGGTGGTCACGAGGGTGGGCCAGGGCACGGGCAGCTTGCCGGT
GGTGCAGATGAACTTCAGGGTCAGCTTGCCGTAGGTGGCATCGCCCTCGCCCTCGCCGGACACGCTGAAC
TTGTGGCCGTTTACGTCGCCGTCCAGCTCGACCAGGATGGGCACCACCCCGGTGAACAGCTCCTCGCCCT
TGCTCACCATGGTGGCGACCGGTGGATCCCGGGCCCGCGGTACCGTCGACTGCAGAATTCGGTTCACTAA
ACGAGCCCGGTTCACTAAACGAGCTCTGCTTATATAGACCTCCCACCGTACACGCCTACCGCCCATTTGC
GTCAATGGGGCGGAGTTGTTACGACATTTTGGAAAGTCCCGTTGATTTTGGTGCCAAAACAAACTCCCAT
TGACGTCAATGGGGTGGAGACTTGGAAATCCCCGTGAGTCAAACCGCTATCCACGCCCATTGATGTACTG
CCAAAACCGCATCACCATGGTAATAGCGATGACTAATACGTAGATGTACTGCCAAGTAGGAAAGTCCCAT
AAGGTCATGTACTGGGCATAATGCCAGGCGGGCCATTTACCGTCATTGACGTCAATAGGGGGCGTACTTG
GCATATGATACACTTGATGTACTGCCAAGTGGGCAGTTTACCGTAAATACTCCACCCATTGACGTCAATG
GAAAGTCCCTATTGGCGTTACTATGGGAACATACGTCATTATTGACGTCAATGGGCGGGGGTCGTTGGGC
GGTCAGCCAGGCGGGCCATTTACCGTAAGTTATGTAACGCGGAACTCCATATATGGGCTATGAACTAATG
ACCCCGTAATTGATTACTATTAATAACTAGCACGCGTTCGAAGCTTGAGCTCGGTCCCCTCGGGGTTGGG
AGGTGGGTCTGAAACGATAATGGTGAATATCCCTGCCTAACTCTATTCACTATAGAAAGTACAGCAAAAA
CTATTCTTAAACCTACCAAGCCTCCTACTATCATTATGAATAATTTTATATACCACAGCCAATTTGTTAT
GTTAAACCAATTCCACAAACTTGCCCATTTATCTAATTCCAATAATTCTTGTTCATTCTTTTCTTGCTGG
TTTTGCGATTCTTCAATTAAGGAGTGTATTAAGCTTGTGTAATTGTTAATTTCTCTGTCCCACTCCATCC
AGGTCGTGTGATTCCAAATCTGTTCCAGAGATTTATTACTCCAACTAGCATTCCAAGGCACAGCAGTGGT
GCAAATGAGTTTTCCAGAGCAACCCCAAATCCCCAGGAGCTGTTGATCCTTTAGGTATCTTTCCACAGCC
AGGATTCTTGCCTGGAGCTGCTTGATGCCCCAGACTGTGAGTTGCAACAGATGCTGTTGCGCCTCAATAG
CCCTCAGCAAATTGTTCTGCTGCTGCACTATACCAGACAATAATTGTCTGGCCTGTACCGTCAGCGTCAT
TGACGCTGCGCCCATAGTGCTTCCTGCTGCTCCCAAGAACCCAAGGAACAAAGCTCCTATTCCCACTGCT
CTTTTTTCTCTCTGCACCACTCTTCTCTTTGCCTTGGTGGGTGCTACTCCTAATGGTTCAATTTTTACTA
CTTTATATTTATATAATTCACTTCTCCAATTGTCCCTCATATCTCCTCCTTATGGTGTTTTACTAAACTT
TTCCATGTTCTAATCCTCATCCTGTCTACTTGCCACACAATCATCACCTGCCATCTGTTTTCCATAATCC
CTAATGATCTTTGCTTTTCTTCTTGGCACTACTTTTATGTCACTATTATCTTGTATTACTACTGCCCCTT
CACCTTTCCAGAGGAGCTTTGCTGGTCCTTTCCAAAGTGGATTTCTGCTGTCCCTGTAATAAACCCGAAA
ATTTTGAATTTTTGTAATTTGTTTTTGTAATTCTTTAGTTTGTATGTCTGTTGCTATTATGTCTACTATT
CTTTCCCCTGCACTGTACCCCCCAATCCCCCCTTTTCTTTTAAAATTGTGGATGAATACTGCCATTTGTA
CTGCTGTCTTAAGATGTTCAGCCTGATCTCTTACCTGTCCTATAATTTTCTTTAATTCTTTATTCATAGA
TTCTACTACTCCTTGACTTTGGGGATTGTAGGGAATTTCCAGGTCTGAAGATCCTGCTGCTTGCTGTGCT
TTTTTCTTACTTTTGTTTTGCTCTTCCTCTATCTTGTCTAAAGCTTCCTTGGTGTCTTTTATCTCTATCC
TTTGATGCACACAATAGAGGGTTGCTACTGTATTATATAATGATCTAAGTTCTTCTGATCCTGTCTGAAG
GGATGGTTGTAGCTGTCCCAGTATTTGTCTACAGCCTTCTGATGTTTCTAACAGGCCAGTATTAACTGCG
AATCGTTCTAGCTCCCTGCTTGCCCATACTATATGTTTTAATTTATATTTTTTCTTTCCCCCTGGCCTTA
ACCGAATTTTTTCCCATCGCGATCTAATTCTCCCCCGCTTAATACTGACGCTCTCGCACCCATCTCTCTC
CTTCTAGCCTCCGCTAGTCAAAATTTTTGGCGTACTCACCAGTCGCCGCCCCTCGCCTCTTGCCGTGCGC
GCTTCAGCAAGCCGAGTCCTGCGTCGAGAGAGCTCCTCTGGTTTCCCTTTCGCTTTCAAGTCCCTGTTCG
GGCGCCACTGCTAGAGATTTTCCACACTGACTAAAAGGGTCTGAGGGATCTCTAGTTACCAGAGTCACAC
AACAGACGGGCACACACTACTTGAAGCACTCAAGGCAAGCTTTATTGAGGCTTAAGCAGTGGGTTCCCTA
GTTAGCCAGAGAGCTCCCAGGCTCAGATCTGGTCTAACCAGAGAGACCCAGTACAGGCAAAAAGCAGCTG
CTTATATGCAGGATCTGAGGGCTCGCCACTCCCCAGTCCCGCCCAGGCCACGCCTCCCATGGTAATAGCG
ATGACTAATACGTAGATGTACTGCCAAGTAGGAAAGTCCCATAAGGTCATGTACTGGGCATAATGCCAGG
CGGGCCATTTACCGTCATTGACGTCAATAGGGGGCGTACTTGGCATATGATACACTTGATGTACTGCCAA
GTGGGCAGTTTACCGTAAATACTCCACCCATTGACGTCAATGGAAAGTCCCTATTGGCGTTACTATGGGA
ACATACGTCATTATTGACGTCAATGGGCGGGGGTCGTTGGGCGGTCAGCCAGGCGGGCCATTTACCGTAA
GTTATGTAACGCGGAACTCCATATATGGGCTATGAACTAATGACCCCGTAATTGATTACTATTAATAACT
AGTCAATAATCAATGTCGACCCAGGTGGCACTTTTCGGGGAAATGTGCGCGGAACCCCTATTTGTTTATT
TTTCTAAATACATTCAAATATGTATCCGCTCATGAGACAATAACCCTGATAAATGCTTCAATAATATTGA
AAAAGGAAGAGTATGAGTATTCAACATTTCCGTGTCGCCCTTATTCCCTTTTTTGCGGCATTTTGCCTTC
CTGTTTTTGCTCACCCAGAAACGCTGGTGAAAGTAAAAGATGCTGAAGATCAGTTGGGTGCACGAGTGGG
TTACATCGAACTGGATCTCAACAGCGGTAAGATCCTTGAGAGTTTTCGCCCCGAAGAACGTTTTCCAATG
ATGAGCACTTTTAAAGTTCTGCTATGTGGCGCGGTATTATCCCGTATTGACGCCGGGCAAGAGCAACTCG
GTCGCCGCATACACTATTCTCAGAATGACTTGGTTGAGTACTCACCAGTCACAGAAAAGCATCTTACGGA
TGGCATGACAGTAAGAGAATTATGCAGTGCTGCCATAACCATGAGTGATAACACTGCGGCCAACTTACTT
CTGACAACGATCGGAGGACCGAAGGAGCTAACCGCTTTTTTGCACAACATGGGGGATCATGTAACTCGCC
TTGATCGTTGGGAACCGGAGCTGAATGAAGCCATACCAAACGACGAGCGTGACACCACGATGCCTGTAGC
AATGGCAACAACGTTGCGCAAACTATTAACTGGCGAACTACTTACTCTAGCTTCCCGGCAACAATTAATA
GACTGGATGGAGGCGGATAAAGTTGCAGGACCACTTCTGCGCTCGGCCCTTCCGGCTGGCTGGTTTATTG
CTGATAAATCTGGAGCCGGTGAGCGTGGGTCTCGCGGTATCATTGCAGCACTGGGGCCAGATGGTAAGCC
CTCCCGTATCGTAGTTATCTACACGACGGGGAGTCAGGCAACTATGGATGAACGAAATAGACAGATCGCT
GAGATAGGTGCCTCACTGATTAAGCATTGGTAACTGTCAGACCAAGTTTACTCATATATACTTTAGATTG
ATTTAAAACTTCATTTTTAATTTAAAAGGATCTAGGTGAAGATCCTTTTTGATAATCTCATGACCAAAAT
CCCTTAACGTGAGTTTTCGTTCCACTGAGCGTCAGACCCCGTAGAAAAGATCAAAGGATCTTCTTGAGAT
CCTTTTTTTCTGCGCGTAATCTGCTGCTTGCAAACAAAAAAACCACCGCTACCAGCGGTGGTTTGTTTGC
CGGATCAAGAGCTACCAACTCTTTTTCCGAAGGTAACTGGCTTCAGCAGAGCGCAGATACCAAATACTGT
TCTTCTAGTGTAGCCGTAGTTAGGCCACCACTTCAAGAACTCTGTAGCACCGCCTACATACCTCGCTCTG
CTAATCCTGTTACCAGTGGCTGCTGCCAGTGGCGATAAGTCGTGTCTTACCGGGTTGGACTCAAGACGAT
AGTTACCGGATAAGGCGCAGCGGTCGGGCTGAACGGGGGGTTCGTGCACACAGCCCAGCTTGGAGCGAAC
GACCTACACCGAACTGAGATACCTACAGCGTGAGCTATGAGAAAGCGCCACGCTTCCCGAAGGGAGAAAG
GCGGACAGGTATCCGGTAAGCGGCAGGGTCGGAACAGGAGAGCGCACGAGGGAGCTTCCAGGGGGAAACG
CCTGGTATCTTTATAGTCCTGTCGGGTTTCGCCACCTCTGACTTGAGCGTCGATTTTTGTGATGCTCGTC
AGGGGGGCGGAGCCTATGGAAAAACGCCAGCAACGCGGCCTTTTTACGGTTCCTGGCCTTTTGCTGGCCT
TTTGCTCACATGTTCTTTCCTGCGTTATCCCCTGATTCTGTGGATAACCGTATTACCGCCTTTGAGTGAG
CTGATACCGCTCGCCGCAGCCGAACGACCGAGCGCAGCGAGTCAGTGAGCGAGGAAGCGGAAGAGCGCCC
AATACGCAAACCGCCTCTCCCCGCGCGTTGGCCGATTCATTAATGCAGCGGATCCAGACATGATAAGATA
CATTGATGAGTTTGGACAAACCACAACTAGAATGCAGTGAAAAAAATGCTTTATTTGTGAAATTTGTGAT
GCTATTGCTTTATTTGTAACCATTATAAGCTGCAATAAACAAGTTAGCTTTTTGCAAAAGCCTAGGCCTC
CAAAAAAGCCTCCTCACTACTTCTGGAATAGCTCAGAGGCCGAGGCGGCCTCGGCCTCTGCATAAATAAA
AAAAATTAGTCAGCCATGGGGCGGAGAATGGGCGGAACTGGGCGGAGTTAGGGGCGGGATGGGCGGAGTT
AGGGGCGGGACTATGGTTGCTGACTAATTGAGATGCGGATCCGCTGGCACGACAGGTTTCCCGACTGGAA
AGCGGGCAGTGAGCGCAACGCAATTAATGTGAGTTAGCTCACTCATTAGGCACCCCAGGCTTTACACTTT
ATGCTTCCGGCTCGTATGTTGTGTGGAATTGTGAGCGGATAACAATTTCACACAGGAAACAGCTATGACC
ATGATTACGCCAAGCTTGGGCTGCAGGTCGAGGGATCTCCATAAGAGAAGAGGGACAGCTATGACTGGGA
GTAGTCAGGAGAGGAGGAAAAATCTGGCTAGTAAAACATGTAAGGAAAATTTTAGGGATGTTAAAGAAAA
AAATAACACAAAACAAAATAT
Features (pLannotate 1.2.2; 29 found; start..end, strand, type, name):
    199..254     -  polyA_signal   β-globin poly(A) signal: rabbit β-globin polyadenylation signal (Gil and Proudfoot, 1987)
    340..475     -  LTR            3' LTR (ΔU3) (fragment): self-inactivating 3' long terminal repeat (LTR) from HIV-1
    477..545     -  CDS            nef (fragment): NEF_HV1Z2 - Experimental evidence at protein level: Swiss-Prot protein existence level 1. Extracellular Nef protein targets CD4(+) T-lymphocytes for apoptosis by interacting with CXCR4 surface receptors. From Human immunodeficiency virus type 1 group M subtype D (isolate Z2/CDC-Z34) (HIV-1).
    571..1230    -  CDS            ETV1 (fragment): ETV1_HUMAN - Also known as ER81. Experimental evidence at protein level: Swiss-Prot protein existence level 1. Transcriptional activator that binds to DNA sequences containing the consensus pentanucleotide 5'-CGGA[AT]-3'. From Homo sapiens (Human).
   1324..2040    -  CDS            mEGFP: mEGFP is a basic (constitutively fluorescent) green fluorescent protein published in 2002, derived from Aequorea victoria. It has moderate acid sensitivity.
   2054..2091    -  misc_feature   MCS (fragment): multiple cloning site
   2090..2106    -  promoter       tight TRE promoter (fragment): Tet-responsive promoter PTight, consisting of seven tet operator sequences followed by the minimal CMV promoter
   2122..2325    -  promoter       CMV promoter: human cytomegalovirus (CMV) immediate early promoter
   2326..2629    -  enhancer       CMV enhancer: human cytomegalovirus immediate early enhancer
   2697..2713    -  misc_feature   MCS (fragment): multiple cloning site
   2713..2738    -  CDS            Rev (fragment): human immunodeficiency virus 1 (HIV-1) Rev protein; rev; enhances nuclear export of unspliced and incompletely spliced viral mRNAs
   3115..3348    -  misc_feature   RRE: The Rev response element (RRE) of HIV-1 allows for Rev-dependent mRNA export from the nucleus to the cytoplasm.
   3482..3565    -  CDS            vif (fragment): VIF_HV1BR - Experimental evidence at protein level: Swiss-Prot protein existence level 1. Counteracts the innate antiviral activity of host APOBEC3F and APOBEC3G. Forms a complex with host APOBEC3F and APOBEC3G thus preventing the entry of these lethally hypermutating enzymes into progeny virions. Recruits an active E3 ubiquitin ligase complex composed of elongin BC, CUL5, and RBX2 to induce polyubiquitination of APOBEC3G and APOBEC3F. In turn, they are directed to the 26S proteasome for degradation. Vif interaction with APOBEC3G also blocks its cytidine deaminase activity in a proteasome-inde
   3708..3825    -  misc_feature   cPPT/CTS: central polypurine tract and central termination sequence of HIV-1
   3974..4333    -  CDS            HIV-1 gag (fragment): gag protein from human immunodeficiency virus 1; gag
   4317..4442    -  misc_feature   HIV-1 Ψ: packaging signal of human immunodeficiency virus type 1
   4489..4746    -  LTR            5' LTR (truncated): truncated 5' long terminal repeat (LTR) from HIV-1
   4748..5127    -  enhancer       CMV enhancer: human cytomegalovirus immediate early enhancer
   5158..5262    +  promoter       AmpR promoter: bla
   5263..6123    +  CDS            AmpR: β-lactamase; bla; confers resistance to ampicillin, carbenicillin, and related antibiotics
   6294..6882    +  rep_origin     ori: high-copy-number ColE1/pMB1/pBR322/pUC origin of replication
   7065..7119    +  CDS            lacI (fragment): lac repressor; lacI; The lac repressor binds to the lac operator to inhibit transcription in E. coli. This inhibition can be relieved by adding lactose or isopropyl-β-D-thiogalactopyranoside (IPTG).
   7121..7255    -  polyA_signal   SV40 poly(A) signal: SV40 polyadenylation signal
   7275..7410    -  rep_origin     SV40 ori: SV40 origin of replication
   7434..7456    -  promoter       SV40 promoter (fragment): SV40 enhancer and early promoter
   7463..7502    +  CDS            lacI (fragment): lac repressor; lacI; The lac repressor binds to the lac operator to inhibit transcription in E. coli. This inhibition can be relieved by adding lactose or isopropyl-β-D-thiogalactopyranoside (IPTG).
   7515..7536    +  protein_bind   CAP binding site: CAP binding activates transcription in the presence of cAMP. E. coli catabolite activator protein
   7551..7581    +  promoter       lac promoter: promoter for the E. coli lac operon
   7589..7605    +  protein_bind   lac operator: The lac repressor binds to the lac operator to inhibit transcription in E. coli. This inhibition can be relieved by adding lactose or isopropyl-β-D-thiogalactopyranoside (IPTG). lac repressor encoded by lacI
