[The description below was written by a language model from this plasmid's Addgene catalogue record and pLannotate feature annotations shown in this document.]
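Description:
CL20_mEGFP_FOidr_196 is a 7,791 nt mammalian expression plasmid built on the CL20 backbone. The catalogue lists it simply as a mammalian expression vector, but the feature table shows that it has the architecture of an HIV-1-derived self-inactivating lentiviral transfer vector. It is propagated in E. coli through a high-copy ColE1/pUC-type origin with ampicillin selection (AmpR/β-lactamase). The recorded growth strain is a recombination-reducing one, which suits a plasmid carrying repeated LTR sequences. The lentiviral elements comprise a CMV enhancer fused to a truncated 5' LTR, which would drive Tat-independent transcription of the vector genome. They also include the Ψ packaging signal with a partial gag segment, the cPPT/CTS, the Rev response element, and a ΔU3 3' LTR followed by a rabbit β-globin polyadenylation signal. An SV40 origin and SV40 poly(A) signal, along with lac promoter/operator remnants, lie in the plasmid backbone. No mammalian selection marker is annotated.

The payload is an internal CMV enhancer/promoter cassette expressing monomeric EGFP fused to the N terminus of FOidr_196. This insert is an unmutated intrinsically disordered region taken from the human oncogenic fusion protein TMPRSS2_ETV1, and the depositor notes it as residues 1–237. The annotation software recognises most of the insert as an ETV1 fragment, which agrees with that origin. The short "tight TRE" hit next to the CMV promoter probably reflects shared minimal CMV sequence rather than a tetracycline-responsive element. The construct is intended for expressing the fluorescently tagged IDR in mammalian cells so that its localisation and behaviour can be imaged. The associated study concerns protein condensate formation and its links to RNA biology.
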