Addgene plasmid #244748: CL20_mEGFP_FOidr_196
Purpose: Express mEGFP-tagged intrinsically disordered protein (IDR), FOidr_196, derived from human fusion protein TMPRSS2_ETV1
Depositing lab: Richard Kriwacki. Depositing organization: St. Jude Children's Research Hospital. Publication: Proteome-wide computational analyses reveal links between protein condensate formation and RNA biology. Maiti S, Tripathi S, Baggett DW, Phillips AH, Park CG, Wang J, Wahiduzzaman, Freyaldenhoven WT, Kinger S, Pioso BJ, Bollinger JC, Somjee R, Lang B, Babu MM, Kriwacki RW. Sci Adv. 2025 Dec 5;11(49):eady1420. doi: 10.1126/sciadv.ady1420. Epub 2025 Dec 3. PubMed 41337585.
Backbone
  Vector backbone: CL20
  Vector type: Mammalian Expression
Growth in bacteria
  Bacterial resistance: Ampicillin, 100 μg/mL
  Growth temperature: 37°C
  Growth strain: NEB Stable
  Copy number: High Copy
Gene/Insert
  Gene/Insert name: FOidr_196
  Species: H. sapiens (human)
  Mutation: Unmutated
  Tag / fusion protein: monomeric EGFP (N terminal on insert)
  Cloning method: Restriction Enzyme; 5′ cloning site Unknown (unknown if destroyed)
Terms and licenses: Academic/Nonprofit Terms; Industry Terms: Not Available to Industry
Depositor comments: TMPRSS2_ETV1_1_237
How to cite: CL20_mEGFP_FOidr_196 was a gift from Richard Kriwacki (Addgene plasmid # 244748 ; http://n2t.net/addgene:244748 ; RRID:Addgene_244748)
